>Addgene plasmid #166975 | pSMT3-FBF2 AQ/Y | addgene full sequence | sequence record 331630 | Addgene NGS Result
TAATACGACTCACTATAGGGGAATTGTGAGCGGATAACAATTCCCCTCTAGAAATAATTTTGTTTAACTT
TAAGAAGGAGATATACCATGGGCAGCAGCCATCATCATCATCATCACAGCAGCGGCCTGGTGCCGCGCGG
CAGCCATATGGCTAGCATGTCGGACTCAGAAGTCAATCAAGAAGCTAAGCCAGAGGTCAAGCCAGAAGTC
AAGCCTGAGACTCACATCAATTTAAAGGTGTCCGATGGATCTTCAGAGATCTTCTTCAAGATCAAAAAGA
CCACTCCTTTAAGAAGGCTGATGGAAGCGTTCGCTAAAAGACAGGGTAAGGAAATGGACTCCTTAAGATT
CTTGTACGACGGTATTAGAATTCAAGCTGATCAGACCCCTGAAGATTTGGACATGGAGGATAACGATATT
ATTGAGGCTCACAGAGAACAGATTGGTGGATCCCCGGAATTCGAAAACCTGTATTTTCAGGGCTCAAACA
ATGTGCTGCCAACCTGGTCCTTGGATTCCAATGGTGAAATGCGTTCAAGATTGTCGCTCTCTGAAGTTTT
GGATAGTGGCGATTTAATGAAGTTTGCCGTTGACAAAACTGGGTGCCAGTTCCTAGAAAAGGCAGTGAAG
GGCAGCCTGACATCTTATCAGAAGTTCCAATTGTTTGAACAAGTTATTGGGAGAAAAGATGATTTCCTTA
AATTGAGCACGAACATCTTTGGAAATTATTTGGTACAAAGCGTTATTGGAATTTCATTGGCAACTAATGA
TGACGGATACACAAAGCGACAAGAAAAGTTGAAGAACTTCATCAGTTCCCAAATGACAGATATGTGCTTG
GACAAATTTGCGTGTCGTGTTATCCAATCCAGTCTCCAGAACATGGATTTATCCCTTGCGTGTAAACTTG
TTCAAGCTCTACCTCGTGATGCTCGTCTTATCGCAATCTGTGTTGATCAAAATGCCAATCACGTCATTCA
GAAAGTCGTAGCAGTCATCCCACTGAAGAATTGGGAGTTTATTGTGGATTTCGTTGCCACCCCAGAGCAC
CTCCGTCAGATTTGTTCTGATAAGTATGGGGCCTATGTTGTGCAAACTATTATCGAAAAGCTCACTGCTG
ATTCAATGAACGTTGATTTAACTTCCGCTGCTCAAAATCTTCGTGAACGAGCGCTCCAACGACTCATGAC
TTCTGTGACTAATCGGTGCCAAGAATTAGCTACGAACGAGTATGCCAATTACATAATACAGCATATTGTA
TCCAATGATGATCTGGCCGTTTATCGGGAATGTATCATAGAGAAATGCCTCATGCGCAACCTTCTTTCGT
TGTCCCAGGAAAAGTTTGCTTCTCATGTTGTTGAGAAAGCATTCCTACATGCACCATTGGAACTTCTTGC
CGAAATGATGGACGAGATTTTCGACGGATACATTCCACATCCGGACACGGGAAAAGATGCCCTCGATATC
ATGATGTTCCATCAATTCGGAAACTACGTCGTTCAATGCATGCTGACTATTTGCTGTGATGCTGTGTCTG
GAAGACGGCAAACGAAAGAAGGAGGCTATGACCATGCAATCTCATTCCAGGATTGGCTGAAAAAGTTGCA
CTCGAGAGTTACGAAAGAAAGGCATCGCTTGTCAAGGTTCTCATCCGGCAAAAAGATGATCGAGACGCTT
GCCAATCTCCGTTCAACTCATCCGATTTATGAACTCCAATAAGCGGCCGCACTCGAGCACCACCACCACC
ACCACTGAGATCCGGCTGCTAACAAAGCCCGAAAGGAAGCTGAGTTGGCTGCTGCCACCGCTGAGCAATA
ACTAGCATAACCCCTTGGGGCCTCTAAACGGGTCTTGAGGGGTTTTTTGCTGAAAGGAGGAACTATATCC
GGATTGGCGAATGGG
[124 nt withheld, positions 1906-2029]
C
[91 nt withheld, positions 2031-2121]
A
[49 nt withheld, positions 2123-2171]
CCTTTGACGTTGGAGTCCACGTTCTTT
[37 nt withheld, positions 2199-2235]
ACCCTATCTCGGTCTATTCTTTTGATTTATAAGGGATTTTGCCGATTTCGGCCTATTGGTTAAAAAATGA
GCTGATTTAACAAAAATTTAACGCGAATTTTAACAAAATATTAACGCTTACAATTTAGGTGGCACTTTTC
GGGGAAATGTGCGCGGAACCCCTATTTGTTTATTTTTCTAAATACATTCAAATATGTATCCGCTCATGAA
TTAATTCTTAGAAAAACTCATCGAGCATCAAATGAAACTGCAATTTATTCATATCAGGATTATCAATACC
ATATTTTTGAAAAAGCCGTTTCTGTAATGAAGGAGAAAACTCACCGAGGCAGTTCCATAGGATGGCAAGA
TCCTGGTATCGGTCTGCGATTCCGACTCGTCCAACATCAATACAACCTATTAATTTCCCCTCGTCAAAAA
TAAGGTTATCAAGTGAGAAATCACCATGAGTGACGACTGAATCCGGTGAGAATGGCAAAAGTTTATGCAT
TTCTTTCCAGACTTGTTCAACAGGCCAGCCATTACGCTCGTCATCAAAATCACTCGCATCAACCAAACCG
TTATTCATTCGTGATTGCGCCTGAGCGAGACGAAATACGCGATCGCTGTTAAAAGGACAATTACAAACAG
GAATCGAATGCAACCGGCGCAGGAACACTGCCAGCGCATCAACAATATTTTCACCTGAATCAGGATATTC
TTCTAATACCTGGAATGCTGTTTTCCCGGGGATCGCAGTGGTGAGTAACCATGCATCATCAGGAGTACGG
ATAAAATGCTTGATGGTCGGAAGAGGCATAAATTCCGTCAGCCAGTTTAGTCTGACCATCTCATCTGTAA
CATCATTGGCAACGCTACCTTTGCCATGTTTCAGAAACAACTCTGGCGCATCGGGCTTCCCATACAATCG
ATAGATTGTCGCACCTGATTGCCCGACATTATCGCGAGCCCATTTATACCCATATAAATCAGCATCCATG
TTGGAATTTAATCGCGGCCTAGAGCAAGACGTTTCCCGTTGAATATGGCTCATAACACCCCTTGTATTAC
TGTTTATGTAAGCAGACAGTTTTATTGTTCATGACCAAAATCCCTTAACGTGAGTTTTCGTTCCACTGAG
CGTCAGACCCCGTAGAAAAGATCAAAGGATCTTCTTGAGATCCTTTTTTTCTGCGCGTAATCTGCTGCTT
GCAAACAAAAAAACCACCGCTACCAGCGGTGGTTTGTTTGCCGGATCAAGAGCTACCAACTCTTTTTCCG
AAGGTAACTGGCTTCAGCAGAGCGCAGATACCAAATACTGTCCTTCTAGTGTAGCCGTAGTTAGGCCACC
ACTTCAAGAACTCTGTAGCACCGCCTACATACCTCGCTCTGCTAATCCTGTTACCAGTGGCTGCTGCCAG
TGGCGATAAGTCGTGTCTTACCGGGTTGGACTCAAGACGATAGTTACCGGATAAGGCGCAGCGGTCGGGC
TGAACGGGGGGTTCGTGCACACAGCCCAGCTTGGAGCGAACGACCTACACCGAACTGAGATACCTACAGC
GTGAGCTATGAGAAAGCGCCACGCTTCCCGAAGGGAGAAAGGCGGACAGGTATCCGGTAAGCGGCAGGGT
CGGAACAGGAGAGCGCACGAGGGAGCTTCCAGGGGGAAACGCCTGGTATCTTTATAGTCCTGTCGGGTTT
CGCCACCTCTGACTTGAGCGTCGATTTTTGTGATGCTCGTCAGGGGGGCGGAGCCTATGGAAAAACGCCA
GCAACGCGGCCTTTTTACGGTTCCTGGCCTTTTGCTGGCCTTTTGCTCACATGTTCTTTCCTGCGTTATC
CCCTGATTCTGTGGATAACCGTATTACCGCCTTTGAGTGAGCTGATACCGCTCGCCGCAGCCGAACGACC
GAGCGCAGCGAGTCAGTGAGCGAGGAAGCGGAAGAGCGCCTGATGCGGTATTTTCTCCTTACGCATCTGT
GCGGTATTTCACACCGCAATGGTGCACTCTCAGTACAATCTGCTCTGATGCCGCATAGTTAAGCCAGTAT
ACACTCCGCTATCGCTACGTGACTGGGTCATGGCTGCGCCCCGACACCCGCCAACACCCGCTGACGCGCC
CTGACGGGCTTGTCTGCTCCCGGCATCCGCTTACAGACAAGCTGTGACCGTCTCCGGGAGCTGCATGTGT
CAGAGGTTTTCACCGTCATCACCGAAACGCGCGAGGCAGCTGCGGTAAAGCTCATCAGCGTGGTCGTGAA
GCGATTCACAGATGTCTGCCTGTTCATCCGCGTCCAGCTCGTTGAGTTTCTCCAGAAGCGTTAATGTCTG
GCTTCTGATAAAGCGGGCCATGTTAAGGGCGGTTTTTTCCTGTTTGGTCACTGATGCCTCCGTGTAAGGG
GGATTTCTGTTCATGGGGGTAATGATACCGATGAAACGAGAGAGGATGCTCACGATACGGGTTACTGATG
ATGAACATGCCCGGTTACTGGAACGTTGTGAGGGTAAACAACTGGCGGTATGGATGCGGCGGGACCAGAG
AAAAATCACTCAGGGTCAATGCCAGCGCTTCGTTAATACAGATGTAGGTGTTCCACAGGGTAGCCAGCAG
CATCCTGCGATGCAGATCCGGAACATAATGGTGCAGGGCGCTGACTTCCGCGTTTCCAGACTTTACGAAA
CACGGAAACCGAAGACCATTCATGTTGTTGCTCAGGTCGCAGACGTTTTGCAGCAGCAGTCGCTTCACGT
TCGCTCGCGTATCGGTGATTCATTCTGCTAACCAGTAAGGCAACCCCGCCAGCCTAGCCGGGTCCTCAAC
GACAGGAGCACGATCATGCGCACCCGTGGGGCCGCCATGCCGGCGATAATGGCCTGCTTCTCGCCGAAAC
GTTTGGTGGCGGGACCAGTGACGAAGGCTTGAGCGAGGGCGTGCAAGATTCCGAATACCGCAAGCGACAG
GCCGATCATCGTCGCGCTCCAGCGAAAGCGGTCCTCGCCGAAAATGACCCAGAGCGCTGCCGGCACCTGT
CCTACGAGTTGCATGATAAAGAAGACAGTCATAAGTGCGGCGACGATAGTCATGCCCCGCGCCCACCGGA
AGGAGCTGACTGGGTTGAAGGCTCTCAAGGGCATCGGTCGAGATCCCGGTGCCTAATGAGTGAGCTAACT
TACATTAATTGCGTTGCGCTCACTGCCCGCTTTCCAGTCGGGAAACCTGTCGTGCCAGCTGCATTAATGA
ATCGGCCAACGCGCGGGGAGAGGCGGTTTGCGTATTGGGCGCCAGGGTGGTTTTTCTTTTCACCAGTGAG
ACGGGCAACAGCTGATTGCCCTTCACCGCCTGGCCCTGAGAGAGTTGCAGCAAGCGGTCCACGCTGGTTT
GCCCCAGCAGGCGAAAATCCTGTTTGATGGTGGTTAACGGCGGGATATAACATGAGCTGTCTTCGGTATC
GTCGTATCCCACTACCGAGATATCCGCACCAACGCGCAGCCCGGACTCGGTAATGGCGCGCATTGCGCCC
AGCGCCATCTGATCGTTGGCAACCAGCATCGCAGTGGGAACGATGCCCTCATTCAGCATTTGCATGGTTT
GTTGAAAACCGGACATGGCACTCCAGTCGCCTTCCCGTTCCGCTATCGGCTGAATTTGATTGCGAGTGAG
ATATTTATGCCAGCCAGCCAGACGCAGACGCGCCGAGACAGAACTTAATGGGCCCGCTAACAGCGCGATT
TGCTGGTGACCCAATGCGACCAGATGCTCCACGCCCAGTCGCGTACCGTCTTCATGGGAGAAAATAATAC
TGTTGATGGGTGTCTGGTCAGAGACATCAAGAAATAACGCCGGAACATTAGTGCAGGCAGCTTCCACAGC
AATGGCATCCTGGTCATCCAGCGGATAGTTAATGATCAGCCCACTGACGCGTTGCGCGAGAAGATTGTGC
ACCGCCGCTTTACAGGCTTCGACGCCGCTTCGTTCTACCATCGACACCACCACGCTGGCACCCAGTTGAT
CGGCGCGAGATTTAATCGCCGCGACAATTTGCGACGGCGCGTGCAGGGCCAGACTGGAGGTGGCAACGCC
AATCAGCAACGACTGTTTGCCCGCCAGTTGTTGTGCCACGCGGTTGGGAATGTAATTCAGCTCCGCCATC
GCCGCTTCCACTTTTTCCCGCGTTTTCGCAGAAACGTGGCTGGCCTGGTTCACCACGCGGGAAACGGTCT
GATAAGAGACACCGGCATACTCTGCGACATCGTATAACGTTACTGGTTTCACATTCACCACCCTGAATTG
ACTCTCTTCCGGGCGCTATCATGCCATACCGCGAAAGGTTTTGCGCCATTCGATGGTGTCCGGGATCTCG
ACGCTCTCCCTTATGCGACTCCTGCATTAGGAAGCAGCCCAGTAGTAGGTTGAGGCCGTTGAGCACCGCC
GCCGCAAGGAATGGTGCATGCAAGGAGATGGCGCCCAACAGTCCCCCGGCCACGGGGCCTGCCACCATAC
CCACGCCGAAACAAGCGCTCATGAGCCCGAAGTGGCGAGCCCGATCTTCCCCATCGGTGATGTCGGCGAT
ATAGGCGCCAGCAACCGCACCTGTGGCGCCGGTGATGCCGGCCACGATGCGTCCGGCGTAGAGGATCGAG
ATCTCGATCCCGCGAAAT
Features (pLannotate 1.2.2; 22 found; start..end, strand, type, name):
      1..19      +  promoter       T7 promoter: promoter for bacteriophage T7 RNA polymerase
     20..44      +  protein_bind   lac operator: The lac repressor binds to the lac operator to inhibit transcription in E. coli. This inhibition can be relieved by adding lactose or isopropyl-β-D-thiogalactopyranoside (IPTG). lac repressor encoded by lacI
     59..81      +  RBS            RBS: efficient ribosome binding site from bacteriophage T7 gene 10 (Olins and Rangwala, 1989)
    100..116     +  CDS            capTEV™ (fragment): composite tag for in vivo biotinylation, TEV protease cleavage, and 6xHis tagging
    127..144     +  CDS            thrombin site: thrombin recognition and cleavage site
    157..449     +  CDS            SUMO (fragment): cleavable ubiquitin-like protein tag; S. cerevisiae SMT3 (truncated)
    475..1719    +  CDS            fbf-2 (fragment): FBF2_CAEEL - Experimental evidence at protein level: Swiss-Prot protein existence level 1. Involved in the control of stem cells and sex determination in the C.elegans hermaphrodite germline (PubMed:9393998). May also play a role in the hermaphrodite germline proliferation and oogenesis (PubMed:15454534, PubMed:27864381). By binding to the 3'-UTR, represses phosphatase lip-1 expression in the distal part of the germline mitotic zone (PubMed:16319922). Binds specifically to the regulatory region of fem-3 3'-UTR and mediates the sperm/oocyte switch (PubMed:9393998). Negatively regulates gld-3 ex
   1738..1755    +  CDS            9xHis (fragment): 9xHis affinity tag
   1765..1814    +  CDS            SET1 (fragment): solubility-enhancement tag derived from T7 phage gene 10B
   1822..1869    +  terminator     T7 terminator: transcription terminator for bacteriophage T7 RNA polymerase
   1906..2334    +  rep_origin     f1 ori (sequence partly withheld): f1 bacteriophage origin of replication; arrow indicates direction of (+) strand synthesis
   2387..2444    +  promoter       AmpR promoter (fragment): bla
   2453..3268    -  CDS            KanR: aminoglycoside phosphotransferase; aph(3')-Ia; confers resistance to kanamycin in bacteria or G418 (Geneticin®) in eukaryotes
   3390..3978    +  rep_origin     ori: high-copy-number ColE1/pMB1/pBR322/pUC origin of replication
   4164..4303    -  misc_feature   bom: basis of mobility region from pBR322
   4405..4596    -  CDS            rop: Rop protein, which maintains plasmids at low copy number; rop
   4613..4993    +  CDS            YPB1_ECOLX: Protein predicted: Swiss-Prot protein existence level 4. From Escherichia coli.
   5065..5356    -  CDS            TcR (fragment): tetracycline efflux protein; tet; confers resistance to tetracycline
   5371..5392    -  protein_bind   CAP binding site: CAP binding activates transcription in the presence of cAMP. E. coli catabolite activator protein
   5405..6487    -  CDS            lacI: lac repressor; lacI; The lac repressor binds to the lac operator to inhibit transcription in E. coli. This inhibition can be relieved by adding lactose or isopropyl-β-D-thiogalactopyranoside (IPTG).
   6488..6565    -  promoter       lacI promoter: lacI
   6573..6852    -  CDS            TcR (fragment): tetracycline efflux protein; tet; confers resistance to tetracycline
