[The description below was written by a language model from this plasmid's Addgene catalogue record and pLannotate feature annotations shown in this document.]
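Description:
pSMT3-FBF2 AQ/Y is a bacterial expression plasmid of about 6.9 kb, built on the pSMT3 backbone, for producing a mutant RNA-binding domain of the C. elegans PUF protein FBF-2 in E. coli. It replicates from a ColE1/pBR322-type origin and is selected with kanamycin through an aph(3')-Ia resistance gene. The feature table also shows bom and rop elements, an f1 origin, and nonfunctional tetracycline-resistance fragments left over from the parental backbone. The catalogue lists the plasmid as high copy, although rop is normally associated with reduced copy number.

Expression is driven by a T7 promoter placed next to a lac operator and followed by the T7 gene 10 ribosome binding site. The plasmid carries lacI, so transcription stays repressed until it is induced with IPTG in a host that supplies T7 RNA polymerase. The open reading frame begins with a His tag, a thrombin site and the yeast SMT3 (SUMO) domain. This is fused to FBF-2 residues 164–575, the PUM RNA-binding domain, cloned between BamHI and NotI sites that remain intact. The His-SUMO module supports affinity purification and typically aids solubility, and SUMO tags of this kind can be removed with a SUMO-specific protease.

The insert carries two substitutions in PUM repeat 5, cysteine 363 to alanine and arginine 364 to tyrosine, which give the "AQ/Y" designation. A His-tag fragment and another short tag fragment are annotated downstream of the insert, before the T7 terminator. These are probably vector sequence, and the record does not say whether they are translated. According to the record, the construct is used to express and purify this engineered FBF-2 variant for crystallization studies.
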