Addgene plasmid #166975: pSMT3-FBF2 AQ/Y
Purpose: Expresses FBF-2 with AQ/Y mutations in repeat 5 in E. coli for purification and crystallization studies
Depositing lab: Traci Hall. Depositing organization: National Institute of Environmental Health Sciences (NIEHS). Publication: Engineering a conserved RNA regulatory protein repurposes its biological function in vivo. Bhat VD, McCann KL, Wang Y, Fonseca DR, Shukla T, Alexander JC, Qiu C, Wickens M, Lo TW, Tanaka Hall TM, Campbell ZT. Elife. 2019 Jan 17;8. pii: 43788. doi: 10.7554/eLife.43788. PubMed 30652968.
Backbone
  Vector backbone: pSMT3
  Backbone manufacturer: Chris Lima
  Backbone size w/o insert (bp): 5633
  Total vector size (bp): 6869
  Vector type: Bacterial Expression
Growth in bacteria
  Bacterial resistance: Kanamycin, 50 μg/mL
  Growth temperature: 37°C
  Growth strain: DH5alpha
  Copy number: High Copy
Gene/Insert
  Gene/Insert name: FBF-2 (alt name: FBF)
  Species: C. elegans (nematode)
  Mutation: FBF-2 PUM RNA binding domain; amino acids 164-575; changed cysteine 363 to alanine, changed arginine 364 to tyrosine
  Entrez Gene: fbf-2 (a.k.a. CELE_F21H12.5)
  Promoter: T7
  Tag / fusion protein: His-SUMO (N terminal on backbone)
  Cloning method: Restriction Enzyme; 5′ cloning site BamH1 (not destroyed); 3′ cloning site Not1 (not destroyed)
  Sequencing primers: 5′ T7; 3′ T7 term
Terms and licenses: Academic/Nonprofit Terms; Industry Terms: Not Available to Industry
How to cite: pSMT3-FBF2 AQ/Y was a gift from Traci Hall (Addgene plasmid # 166975 ; http://n2t.net/addgene:166975 ; RRID:Addgene_166975)
